Addgene plasmid #131126: pLV-SI-121
Purpose: A-to-G base editing reporter
Depositing lab: Nozomu Yachie. Depositing organization: The University of Tokyo. Publication: Base editors for simultaneous introduction of C-to-T and A-to-G mutations. Sakata RC, Ishiguro S, Mori H, Tanaka M, Tatsuno K, Ueda H, Yamamoto S, Seki M, Masuyama N, Nishida K, Nishimasu H, Arakawa K, Kondo A, Nureki O, Tomita M, Aburatani H, Yachie N. Nat Biotechnol. 2020 Jun 1. pii: 10.1038/s41587-020-0509-0. doi: 10.1038/s41587-020-0509-0. PubMed 32483365.
Backbone
  Vector backbone: pLVSIN-CMV-pur
  Backbone manufacturer: Takara
  Backbone size w/o insert (bp): 7589
  Total vector size (bp): 8333
  Vector type: Mammalian Expression, Lentiviral, Synthetic Biology
  Selectable markers: Puromycin
Growth in bacteria
  Bacterial resistance: Ampicillin, 100 μg/mL
  Growth temperature: 37°C
  Growth strain: NEB Stable
  Copy number: High Copy
Gene/Insert
  Gene/Insert name: mutant EGFP
  Species: Synthetic
  Insert size (bp): 744
  Promoter: CMV promoter
  Cloning method: Restriction Enzyme; 5′ cloning site EcoRI (not destroyed); 3′ cloning site BamHI (not destroyed)
  Sequencing primers: 5′ CGTGTACGGTGGGAGGTCTA; 3′ AATTGGATCCTTACTTGTACAGCTCGTCCA
Terms and licenses: Academic/Nonprofit Terms; Industry Terms: Not Available to Industry
Depositor comments: Please visit https://www.biorxiv.org/content/10.1101/729269v1 for bioRxiv preprint.
How to cite: pLV-SI-121 was a gift from Nozomu Yachie (Addgene plasmid # 131126 ; http://n2t.net/addgene:131126 ; RRID:Addgene_131126)
