[The description below was written by a language model from this plasmid's Addgene catalogue record and pLannotate feature annotations shown in this document.]
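Description:
pLV-SI-121 is a self-inactivating HIV-1-based lentiviral transfer plasmid built on Takara's pLVSIN-CMV-pur backbone, designed as a fluorescent reporter for A-to-G base editing in mammalian cells. It is maintained in E. coli through a high-copy ColE1/pUC-type origin and an ampicillin resistance gene (β-lactamase). A recombination-tolerant strain is listed for growth, as is common for LTR-containing plasmids.

The viral portion includes a 5′ LTR (annotated as truncated), the Ψ packaging signal with an adjoining gag fragment, the Rev response element for Rev-dependent nuclear export of the genomic RNA, a cPPT/CTS element that aids nuclear import of the reverse-transcribed genome, and a ΔU3 3′ LTR that inactivates LTR-driven transcription after integration. Short nef and rev fragments in the annotation are residual HIV-1 sequence rather than functional genes. Between these elements, the CMV immediate-early enhancer and promoter drive a synthetic mutant EGFP coding sequence cloned between retained EcoRI and BamHI sites. Downstream, a mouse PGK promoter expresses puromycin N-acetyltransferase, allowing selection of stably transduced cells, and a WPRE enhances transcript expression.

The record does not specify which mutation is carried in the EGFP. The stated purpose implies that the mutant is non-fluorescent or altered until an adenine base editor targeted to the site converts A to G, so that fluorescence would serve as a readout of editing. The construct was deposited with work on base editors that introduce C-to-T and A-to-G changes simultaneously, where an integrated reporter of this kind would allow editing activity to be measured in cell populations.
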