Features (pLannotate 1.2.2; 23 found; start..end, strand, type, name):
     93..208     +  misc_feature   cPPT/CTS: central polypurine tract and central termination sequence of HIV-1 (lacking the first T)
    266..569     +  enhancer       CMV enhancer: human cytomegalovirus immediate early enhancer
    570..773     +  promoter       CMV promoter: human cytomegalovirus (CMV) immediate early promoter
    901..1617    +  CDS            EGFP: the original enhanced GFP (Yang et al., 1996) mammalian codon-optimized
   1633..2132    +  promoter       PGK promoter: mouse phosphoglycerate kinase 1 promoter
   2152..2749    +  CDS            PuroR (fragment): puromycin N-acetyltransferase; pac from Streptomyces alboniger; confers resistance to puromycin
   2765..3353    +  misc_feature   WPRE: woodchuck hepatitis virus posttranscriptional regulatory element
   3370..3558    +  CDS            nef (fragment): NEF_HV1Z2 - Experimental evidence at protein level: Swiss-Prot protein existence level 1. Extracellular Nef protein targets CD4(+) T-lymphocytes for apoptosis by interacting with CXCR4 surface receptors. From Human immunodeficiency virus type 1 group M subtype D (isolate Z2/CDC-Z34) (HIV-1).
   3560..3793    +  LTR            3' LTR (ΔU3): self-inactivating 3' long terminal repeat (LTR) from HIV-1
   3946..3962    -  protein_bind   lac operator: The lac repressor binds to the lac operator to inhibit transcription in E. coli. This inhibition can be relieved by adding lactose or isopropyl-β-D-thiogalactopyranoside (IPTG). lac repressor encoded by lacI
   3970..4000    -  promoter       lac promoter: promoter for the E. coli lac operon
   4015..4036    -  protein_bind   CAP binding site: CAP binding activates transcription in the presence of cAMP. E. coli catabolite activator protein
   4049..4141    -  CDS            lacI (fragment): lac repressor; lacI; The lac repressor binds to the lac operator to inhibit transcription in E. coli. This inhibition can be relieved by adding lactose or isopropyl-β-D-thiogalactopyranoside (IPTG).
   4324..4912    -  rep_origin     ori: high-copy-number ColE1/pMB1/pBR322/pUC origin of replication
   5083..5943    -  CDS            AmpR: β-lactamase; bla; confers resistance to ampicillin, carbenicillin, and related antibiotics
   5944..6048    -  promoter       AmpR promoter: bla
   6096..6230    +  polyA_signal   SV40 poly(A) signal: SV40 polyadenylation signal
   6397..6726    +  CDS            nef (fragment): NEF_HV1BR - Experimental evidence at protein level: Swiss-Prot protein existence level 1. Extracellular Nef protein targets CD4(+) T-lymphocytes for apoptosis by interacting with CXCR4 surface receptors (PubMed:14990729). From Human immunodeficiency virus type 1 group M subtype B (isolate BRU/LAI) (HIV-1).
   6774..7031    +  LTR            5' LTR (truncated): truncated 5' long terminal repeat (LTR) from HIV-1
   7078..7203    +  misc_feature   HIV-1 Ψ: packaging signal of human immunodeficiency virus type 1
   7187..7525    +  CDS            HIV-1 gag (fragment): gag protein from human immunodeficiency virus 1; gag
   7700..7933    +  misc_feature   RRE: The Rev response element (RRE) of HIV-1 allows for Rev-dependent mRNA export from the nucleus to the cytoplasm.
   8310..78      +  CDS            Rev (fragment) (across the origin): human immunodeficiency virus 1 (HIV-1) Rev protein; rev; enhances nuclear export of unspliced and incompletely spliced viral mRNAs
>Addgene plasmid #131126 | pLV-SI-121 | addgene full sequence | sequence record 257457 | Addgene NGS Result
ACCCGACAGGCCCGAAGGAATAGAAGAAGAAGGTGGAGAGAGAGACAGAGACAGATCCATTCGATTAGTG
AACGGATCTCGACGGTATCGCCTTTAAAAGAAAAGGGGGGATTGGGGGGTACAGTGCAGGGGAAAGAATA
GTAGACATAATAGCAACAGACATACAAACTAAAGAATTACAAAAACAAATTACAAAAATTCAAAATTTTC
GGGTTTATTACAGGGACAGCAGAGATCCAGTTTATCGATAAGCTTGGGAGTTCCGCGTTACATAACTTAC
GGTAAATGGCCCGCCTGGCTGACCGCCCAACGACCCCCGCCCATTGACGTCAATAATGACGTATGTTCCC
ATAGTAACGCCAATAGGGACTTTCCATTGACGTCAATGGGTGGAGTATTTACGGTAAACTGCCCACTTGG
CAGTACATCAAGTGTATCATATGCCAAGTACGCCCCCTATTGACGTCAATGACGGTAAATGGCCCGCCTG
GCATTATGCCCAGTACATGACCTTATGGGACTTTCCTACTTGGCAGTACATCTACGTATTAGTCATCGCT
ATTACCATGGTGATGCGGTTTTGGCAGTACATCAATGGGCGTGGATAGCGGTTTGACTCACGGGGATTTC
CAAGTCTCCACCCCATTGACGTCAATGGGAGTTTGTTTTGGCACCAAAATCAACGGGACTTTCCAAAATG
TCGTAACAACTCCGCCCCATTGACGCAAATGGGCGGTAGGCGTGTACGGTGGGAGGTCTATATAAGCAGA
GCTCGTTTAGTGAACCGTCAGATCGCCTGGAGACGCCATCCACGCTGTTTTGACCTCCATAGAAGACACC
GACTCTACTAGAGGATCTATTTCCGGTGAATTCATGCCGAGCGTGTCAGGGTCATAAGGAGTGAGCAAGG
GCGAGGAGCTGTTCACCGGGGTGGTGCCCATCCTGGTCGAGCTGGACGGCGACGTAAACGGCCACAAGTT
CAGCGTGTCCGGCGAGGGCGAGGGCGATGCCACCTACGGCAAGCTGACCCTGAAGTTCATCTGCACCACC
GGCAAGCTGCCCGTGCCCTGGCCCACCCTCGTGACCACCCTGACCTACGGCGTGCAGTGCTTCAGCCGCT
ACCCCGACCACATGAAGCAGCACGACTTCTTCAAGTCCGCCATGCCCGAAGGCTACGTCCAGGAGCGCAC
CATCTTCTTCAAGGACGACGGCAACTACAAGACCCGCGCCGAGGTGAAGTTCGAGGGCGACACCCTGGTG
AACCGCATCGAGCTGAAGGGCATCGACTTCAAGGAGGACGGCAACATCCTGGGGCACAAGCTGGAGTACA
ACTACAACAGCCACAACGTCTATATCATGGCCGACAAGCAGAAGAACGGCATCAAGGTGAACTTCAAGAT
CCGCCACAACATCGAGGACGGCAGCGTGCAGCTCGCCGACCACTACCAGCAGAACACCCCCATCGGCGAC
GGCCCCGTGCTGCTGCCCGACAACCACTACCTGAGCACCCAGTCCGCCCTGAGCAAAGACCCCAACGAGA
AGCGCGATCACATGGTCCTGCTGGAGTTCGTGACCGCCGCCGGGATCACTCTCGGCATGGACGAGCTGTA
CAAGTAAGGATCCAATTCTACCGGGTAGGGGAGGCGCTTTTCCCAAGGCAGTCTGGAGCATGCGCTTTAG
CAGCCCCGCTGGGCACTTGGCGCTACACAAGTGGCCTCTGGCCTCGCACACATTCCACATCCACCGGTAG
GCGCCAACCGGCTCCGTTCTTTGGTGGCCCCTTCGCGCCACCTTCTACTCCTCCCCTAGTCAGGAAGTTC
CCCCCCGCCCCGCAGCTCGCGTCGTGCAGGACGTGACAAATGGAAGTAGCACGTCTCACTAGTCTCGTGC
AGATGGACAGCACCGCTGAGCAATGGAAGCGGGTAGGCCTTTGGGGCAGCGGCCAATAGCAGCTTTGCTC
CTTCGCTTTCTGGGCTCAGAGGCTGGGAAGGGGTGGGTCCGGGGGCGGGCTCAGGGGCGGGCTCAGGGGC
GGGGCGGGCGCCCGAAGGTCCTCCGGAGGCCCGGCATTCTGCACGCTTCAAAAGCGCACGTCTGCCGCGC
TGTTCTCCTCTTCCTCATCTCCGGGCCTTTCGACCTGCAGTTAACGCCGCCATGACCGAGTACAAGCCCA
CGGTGCGCCTCGCCACCCGCGACGACGTCCCCCGGGCCGTACGCACCCTCGCCGCCGCGTTCGCCGACTA
CCCCGCCACGCGCCACACCGTCGACCCGGACCGCCACATCGAGCGGGTCACCGAGCTGCAAGAACTCTTC
CTCACGCGCGTCGGGCTCGACATCGGCAAGGTGTGGGTCGCGGACGACGGCGCCGCGGTGGCGGTCTGGA
CCACGCCGGAGAGCGTCGAAGCGGGGGCGGTGTTCGCCGAGATCGGCCCGCGCATGGCCGAGTTGAGCGG
TTCCCGGCTGGCCGCGCAGCAACAGATGGAAGGCCTCCTGGCGCCGCACCGGCCCAAGGAGCCCGCGTGG
TTCCTGGCCACCGTCGGCGTCTCGCCCGACCACCAGGGCAAGGGTCTGGGCAGCGCCGTCGTGCTCCCCG
GAGTGGAGGCGGCCGAGCGCGCCGGGGTGCCCGCCTTCCTGGAGACCTCCGCGCCCCGCAACCTCCCCTT
CTACGAGCGGCTCGGCTTCACCGTCACCGCCGACGTCGAGGTGCCCGAAGGACCGCGCACCTGGTGCATG
ACCCGCAAGCCCGGTGCCTAGACGCGTCTGGAACAATCAACCTCTGGATTACAAAATTTGTGAAAGATTG
ACTGGTATTCTTAACTATGTTGCTCCTTTTACGCTATGTGGATACGCTGCTTTAATGCCTTTGTATCATG
CTATTGCTTCCCGTATGGCTTTCATTTTCTCCTCCTTGTATAAATCCTGGTTGCTGTCTCTTTATGAGGA
GTTGTGGCCCGTTGTCAGGCAACGTGGCGTGGTGTGCACTGTGTTTGCTGACGCAACCCCCACTGGTTGG
GGCATTGCCACCACCTGTCAGCTCCTTTCCGGGACTTTCGCTTTCCCCCTCCCTATTGCCACGGCGGAAC
TCATCGCCGCCTGCCTTGCCCGCTGCTGGACAGGGGCTCGGCTGTTGGGCACTGACAATTCCGTGGTGTT
GTCGGGGAAGCTGACGTCCTTTCCATGGCTGCTCGCCTGTGTTGCCACCTGGATTCTGCGCGGGACGTCC
TTCTGCTACGTCCCTTCGGCCCTCAATCCAGCGGACCTTCCTTCCCGCGGCCTGCTGCCGGCTCTGCGGC
CTCTTCCGCGTCTTCGCCTTCGCCCTCAGACGAGTCGGATCTCCCTTTGGGCCGCCTCCCCGCCTGGAAT
TAATTCTGCAGTCGAGACCTAGAAAAACATGGAGCAATCACAAGTAGCAATACAGCAGCTACCAATGCTG
ATTGTGCCTGGCTAGAAGCACAAGAGGAGGAGGAGGTGGGTTTTCCAGTCACACCTCAGGTACCTTTAAG
ACCAATGACTTACAAGGCAGCTGTAGATCTTAGCCACTTTTTAAAAGAAAAGAGGGGACTGGAAGGGCTA
ATTCACTCCCAACGAAGACAAGATCTGCTTTTTGCTTGTACTGGGTCTCTCTGGTTAGACCAGATCTGAG
CCTGGGAGCTCTCTGGCTAACTAGGGAACCCACTGCTTAAGCCTCAATAAAGCTTGCCTTGAGTGCTTCA
AGTAGTGTGTGCCCGTCTGTTGTGTGACTCTGGTAACTAGAGATCCCTCAGACCCTTTTAGTCAGTGTGG
AAAATCTCTAGCAGTAGTAGTTCATGTCATCTTATTATTCAGTATTTATAACTTGCAAAGAAATGAATAT
CAGAGAGTGAGAGGCCTTGACATTGCTAGCGTTTTACCGTCGACCTCTAGCTAGAGCTTGGCGTAATCAT
GGTCATAGCTGTTTCCTGTGTGAAATTGTTATCCGCTCACAATTCCACACAACATACGAGCCGGAAGCAT
AAAGTGTAAAGCCTGGGGTGCCTAATGAGTGAGCTAACTCACATTAATTGCGTTGCGCTCACTGCCCGCT
TTCCAGTCGGGAAACCTGTCGTGCCAGCTGCATTAATGAATCGGCCAACGCGCGGGGAGAGGCGGTTTGC
GTATTGGGCGCTCTTCCGCTTCCTCGCTCACTGACTCGCTGCGCTCGGTCGTTCGGCTGCGGCGAGCGGT
ATCAGCTCACTCAAAGGCGGTAATACGGTTATCCACAGAATCAGGGGATAACGCAGGAAAGAACATGTGA
GCAAAAGGCCAGCAAAAGGCCAGGAACCGTAAAAAGGCCGCGTTGCTGGCGTTTTTCCATAGGCTCCGCC
CCCCTGACGAGCATCACAAAAATCGACGCTCAAGTCAGAGGTGGCGAAACCCGACAGGACTATAAAGATA
CCAGGCGTTTCCCCCTGGAAGCTCCCTCGTGCGCTCTCCTGTTCCGACCCTGCCGCTTACCGGATACCTG
TCCGCCTTTCTCCCTTCGGGAAGCGTGGCGCTTTCTCATAGCTCACGCTGTAGGTATCTCAGTTCGGTGT
AGGTCGTTCGCTCCAAGCTGGGCTGTGTGCACGAACCCCCCGTTCAGCCCGACCGCTGCGCCTTATCCGG
TAACTATCGTCTTGAGTCCAACCCGGTAAGACACGACTTATCGCCACTGGCAGCAGCCACTGGTAACAGG
ATTAGCAGAGCGAGGTATGTAGGCGGTGCTACAGAGTTCTTGAAGTGGTGGCCTAACTACGGCTACACTA
GAAGAACAGTATTTGGTATCTGCGCTCTGCTGAAGCCAGTTACCTTCGGAAAAAGAGTTGGTAGCTCTTG
ATCCGGCAAACAAACCACCGCTGGTAGCGGTGGTTTTTTTGTTTGCAAGCAGCAGATTACGCGCAGAAAA
AAAGGATCTCAAGAAGATCCTTTGATCTTTTCTACGGGGTCTGACGCTCAGTGGAACGAAAACTCACGTT
AAGGGATTTTGGTCATGAGATTATCAAAAAGGATCTTCACCTAGATCCTTTTAAATTAAAAATGAAGTTT
TAAATCAATCTAAAGTATATATGAGTAAACTTGGTCTGACAGTTACCAATGCTTAATCAGTGAGGCACCT
ATCTCAGCGATCTGTCTATTTCGTTCATCCATAGTTGCCTGACTCCCCGTCGTGTAGATAACTACGATAC
GGGAGGGCTTACCATCTGGCCCCAGTGCTGCAATGATACCGCGAGACCCACGCTCACCGGCTCCAGATTT
ATCAGCAATAAACCAGCCAGCCGGAAGGGCCGAGCGCAGAAGTGGTCCTGCAACTTTATCCGCCTCCATC
CAGTCTATTAATTGTTGCCGGGAAGCTAGAGTAAGTAGTTCGCCAGTTAATAGTTTGCGCAACGTTGTTG
CCATTGCTACAGGCATCGTGGTGTCACGCTCGTCGTTTGGTATGGCTTCATTCAGCTCCGGTTCCCAACG
ATCAAGGCGAGTTACATGATCCCCCATGTTGTGCAAAAAAGCGGTTAGCTCCTTCGGTCCTCCGATCGTT
GTCAGAAGTAAGTTGGCCGCAGTGTTATCACTCATGGTTATGGCAGCACTGCATAATTCTCTTACTGTCA
TGCCATCCGTAAGATGCTTTTCTGTGACTGGTGAGTACTCAACCAAGTCATTCTGAGAATAGTGTATGCG
GCGACCGAGTTGCTCTTGCCCGGCGTCAATACGGGATAATACCGCGCCACATAGCAGAACTTTAAAAGTG
CTCATCATTGGAAAACGTTCTTCGGGGCGAAAACTCTCAAGGATCTTACCGCTGTTGAGATCCAGTTCGA
TGTAACCCACTCGTGCACCCAACTGATCTTCAGCATCTTTTACTTTCACCAGCGTTTCTGGGTGAGCAAA
AACAGGAAGGCAAAATGCCGCAAAAAAGGGAATAAGGGCGACACGGAAATGTTGAATACTCATACTCTTC
CTTTTTCAATATTATTGAAGCATTTATCAGGGTTATTGTCTCATGAGCGGATACATATTTGAATGTATTT
AGAAAAATAAACAAATAGGGGTTCCGCGCACATTTCCCCGAAAAGTGCCACCTGACGTCGACGGATCGGG
AGATCAACTTGTTTATTGCAGCTTATAATGGTTACAAATAAAGCAATAGCATCACAAATTTCACAAATAA
AGCATTTTTTTCACTGCATTCTAGTTGTGGTTTGTCCAAACTCATCAATGTATCTTATCATGTCTGGATC
AACTGGATAACTCAAGCTAACCAAAATCATCCCAAACTTCCCACCCCATACCCTATTACCACTGCCAATT
ACCTGTGGTTTCATTTACTCTAAACCTGTGATTCCTCTGAATTATTTTCATTTTAAAGAAATTGTATTTG
TTAAATATGTACTACAAACTTAGTAGTTGGAAGGGCTAATTCACTCCCAAAGAAGACAAGATATCCTTGA
TCTGTGGATCTACCACACACAAGGCTACTTCCCTGATTAGCAGAACTACACACCAGGGCCAGGGGTCAGA
TATCCACTGACCTTTGGATGGTGCTACAAGCTAGTACCAGTTGAGCCAGATAAGGTAGAAGAGGCCAATA
AAGGAGAGAACACCAGCTTGTTACACCCTGTGAGCCTGCATGGGATGGATGACCCGGAGAGAGAAGTGTT
AGAGTGGAGGTTTGACAGCCGCCTAGCATTTCATCACGTGGCCCGAGAGCTGCATCCGGAGTACTTCAAG
AACTGCTGATATCGAGCTTGCTACAAGGGACTTTCCGCTGGGGACTTTCCAGGGAGGCGTGGCCTGGGCG
GGACTGGGGAGTGGCGAGCCCTCAGATCCTGCATATAAGCAGCTGCTTTTTGCCTGTACTGGGTCTCTCT
GGTTAGACCAGATCTGAGCCTGGGAGCTCTCTGGCTAACTAGGGAACCCACTGCTTAAGCCTCAATAAAG
CTTGCCTTGAGTGCTTCAAGTAGTGTGTGCCCGTCTGTTGTGTGACTCTGGTAACTAGAGATCCCTCAGA
CCCTTTTAGTCAGTGTGGAAAATCTCTAGCAGTGGCGCCCGAACAGGGACTTGAAAGCGAAAGGGAAACC
AGAGGAGCTCTCTCGACGCAGGACTCGGCTTGCTGAAGCGCGCACGGCAAGAGGCGAGGGGCGGCGACTG
GTGAGTACGCCAAAAATTTTGACTAGCGGAGGCTAGAAGGAGAGAGATGGGTGCGAGAGCGTCAGTATTA
AGCGGGGGAGAATTAGATCGCGATGGGAAAAAATTCGGTTAAGGCCAGGGGGAAAGAAAAAATATAAATT
AAAACATATAGTATGGGCAAGCAGGGAGCTAGAACGATTCGCAGTTAATCCTGGCCTGTTAGAAACATCA
GAAGGCTGTAGACAAATACTGGGACAGCTACAACCATCCCTTCAGACAGGATCAGAAGAACTTAGATCAT
TATATAATACAGTAGCAACCCTCTATTGTGTGCATCAAAGGATAGAGATAAAAGACACCAAGGAAGCTTT
AGACAAGATAGAGGAAGAGCAAAACAAAAGTAAGACCACCGCACAGCAAGCGGCCGGCCGCTGATCTTCA
GACCTGGAGGAGGAGATATGAGGGACAATTGGAGAAGTGAATTATATAAATATAAAGTAGTAAAAATTGA
ACCATTAGGAGTAGCACCCACCAAGGCAAAGAGAAGAGTGGTGCAGAGAGAAAAAAGAGCAGTGGGAATA
GGAGCTTTGTTCCTTGGGTTCTTGGGAGCAGCAGGAAGCACTATGGGCGCAGCGTCAATGACGCTGACGG
TACAGGCCAGACAATTATTGTCTGGTATAGTGCAGCAGCAGAACAATTTGCTGAGGGCTATTGAGGCGCA
ACAGCATCTGTTGCAACTCACAGTCTGGGGCATCAAGCAGCTCCAGGCAAGAATCCTGGCTGTGGAAAGA
TACCTAAAGGATCAACAGCTCCTGGGGATTTGGGGTTGCTCTGGAAAACTCATTTGCACCACTGCTGTGC
CTTGGAATGCTAGTTGGAGTAATAAATCTCTGGAACAGATTTGGAATCACACGACCTGGATGGAGTGGGA
CAGAGAAATTAACAATTACACAAGCTTAATACACTCCTTAATTGAAGAATCGCAAAACCAGCAAGAAAAG
AATGAACAAGAATTATTGGAATTAGATAAATGGGCAAGTTTGTGGAATTGGTTTAACATAACAAATTGGC
TGTGGTATATAAAATTATTCATAATGATAGTAGGAGGCTTGGTAGGTTTAAGAATAGTTTTTGCTGTACT
TTCTATAGTGAATAGAGTTAGGCAGGGATATTCACCATTATCGTTTCAGACCCACCTCCCAACCCCGAGG
GG
